>Addgene plasmid #169545 | pTS1011-Tier1-PhCMV-Nluc | addgene full sequence | sequence record 364535 | Addgene NGS Result
CCGAAAAGTGCCACCTGACGTCGACGGATCGGGAGATCTCCACGCGTGGTACCCTCGAGTTGACATTGAT
TATTGAGTAGTTATTAATAGTAATCAATTACGGGGTCATTAGTTCATAGCCCATATATGGAGTTCCGCGT
TACATAACTTACGGTAAATGGCCCGCCTGGCTGACCGCCCAACGACCCCCGCCCATTGACGTCAATAATG
ACGTATGTTCCCATAGTAACGCCAATAGGGACTTTCCATTGACGTCAATGGGTGGAGTATTTACGGTAAA
CTGCCCACTTGGCAGTACATCAAGTGTATCATATGCCAAGTACGCCCCCTATTGACGTCAATGACGGTAA
ATGGCCCGCCTGGCATTATGCCCAGTACATGACCTTATGGGACTTTCCTACTTGGCAGTACATCTACGTA
TTAGTCATCGCTATTACCATGGTGATGCGGTTTTGGCAGTACATCAATGGGCGTGGATAGCGGTTTGACT
CACGGGGATTTCCAAGTCTCCACCCCATTGACGTCAATGGGAGTTTGTTTTGGCACCAAAATCAACGGGA
CTTTCCAAAATGTCGTAACAACTCCGCCCCATTGACGCAAATGGGCGGTAGGCGTGTACGGTGGGAGGTC
TATATAAGCAGAGCTCTCTGGCTAACTAGAGAACCCACTGCTTACTGGCTTATCGAAATTAATACGACTC
ACTATAGGGAGACCCAAGCTGTTCGAAGCGGAATTCACCATGACTAGTGGTGGTTCTGGTATGGTCTTCA
CACTCGAAGATTTCGTTGGGGACTGGCGACAGACAGCCGGCTACAACCTGGACCAAGTCCTTGAACAGGG
AGGTGTGTCCAGTTTGTTTCAGAATCTCGGGGTGTCCGTAACTCCGATCCAAAGGATTGTCCTGAGCGGT
GAAAATGGGCTGAAGATCGACATCCATGTCATCATCCCGTATGAAGGTCTGAGCGGCGACCAAATGGGCC
AGATCGAAAAAATTTTTAAGGTGGTGTACCCTGTGGATGATCATCACTTTAAGGTGATCCTGCACTATGG
CACACTGGTAATCGACGGGGTTACGCCGAACATGATCGACTATTTCGGACGGCCGTATGAAGGCATCGCC
GTGTTCGACGGCAAAAAGATCACTGTAACAGGGACCCTGTGGAACGGCAACAAAATTATCGACGAGCGCC
TGATCAACCCCGACGGCTCCCTGCTGTTCCGAGTAACCATCAACGGAGTGACCGGCTGGCGGCTGTGCGA
ACGCATTCTGGCGGCTAGCGGATCCACCGGTGTCTAGAAAGCTTTGAGGCCGGCCTGCAGGGATCAGCCT
CGACTGTGCCTTCTAGTTGCCAGCCATCTGTTGTTTGCCCCTCCCCCGTGCCTTCCTTGACCCTGGAAGG
TGCCACTCCCACTGTCCTTTCCTAATAAAATGAGGAAATTGCATCGCATTGTCTGAGTAGGTGTCATTCT
ATTCTGGGGGGTGGGGTGGGGCAGGACAGCAAGGGGGAGGATTGGGAAGACAATAGCAGGCATGCTGGGG
ATGCGGTGGGCTCTATGGCTTCTGAGGCGGAAAGAACCAGCTGGGGCTCTAGGGGGTATCCCC
[124 nt withheld, positions 1604-1727]
C
[91 nt withheld, positions 1729-1819]
A
[49 nt withheld, positions 1821-1869]
CCTTTGACGTTGGAGTCCACGTTCTTT
[37 nt withheld, positions 1897-1933]
ACCCTATCTCGGTCTATTCTTTTGATTTATAAGGGATTTTGCCGATTTCGGCCTATTGGTTAAAAAATGA
GCTGATTTAACAAAAATTTAACGCGAATTAATTCTGTGGAATGTGTGTCAGTTAGGGTGTGGAAAGTCCC
CAGGCTCCCCAGCAGGCAGAAGTATGCAAAGCATGCATCTCAATTAGTCAGCAACCAGGTGTGGAAAGTC
CCCAGGCTCCCCAGCAGGCAGAAGTATGCAAAGCATGCATCTCAATTAGTCAGCAACCATAGTCCCGCCC
CTAACTCCGCCCATCCCGCCCCTAACTCCGCCCAGTTCCGCCCATTCTCCGCCCCATGGCTGACTAATTT
TTTTTATTTATGCAGAGGCCGAGGCCGCCTCTGCCTCTGAGCTATTCCAGAAGTAGTGAGGAGGCTTTTT
TGGAGGCCTAGGCTTTTGCAAAAAGCTCCCGGGAGCTTGTATATCCATTTTCGGATCTGATCAAGAGACA
GGATGAGGATCGTTTCGCATGATTGAACAAGATGGATTGCACGCAGGTTCTCCGGCCGCTTGGGTGGAGA
GGCTATTCGGCTATGACTGGGCACAACAGACAATCGGCTGCTCTGATGCCGCCGTGTTCCGGCTGTCAGC
GCAGGGGCGCCCGGTTCTTTTTGTCAAGACCGACCTGTCCGGTGCCCTGAATGAACTGCAGGACGAGGCA
GCGCGGCTATCGTGGCTGGCCACGACGGGCGTTCCTTGCGCAGCTGTGCTCGACGTTGTCACTGAAGCGG
GAAGGGACTGGCTGCTATTGGGCGAAGTGCCGGGGCAGGATCTCCTGTCATCTCACCTTGCTCCTGCCGA
GAAAGTATCCATCATGGCTGATGCAATGCGGCGGCTGCATACGCTTGATCCGGCTACCTGCCCATTCGAC
CACCAAGCGAAACATCGCATCGAGCGAGCACGTACTCGGATGGAAGCCGGTCTTGTCGATCAGGATGATC
TGGACGAAGAGCATCAGGGGCTCGCGCCAGCCGAACTGTTCGCCAGGCTCAAGGCGCGCATGCCCGACGG
CGAGGATCTCGTCGTGACCCATGGCGATGCCTGCTTGCCGAATATCATGGTGGAAAATGGCCGCTTTTCT
GGATTCATCGACTGTGGCCGGCTGGGTGTGGCGGACCGCTATCAGGACATAGCGTTGGCTACCCGTGATA
TTGCTGAAGAGCTTGGCGGCGAATGGGCTGACCGCTTCCTCGTGCTTTACGGTATCGCCGCTCCCGATTC
GCAGCGCATCGCCTTCTATCGCCTTCTTGACGAGTTCTTCTGAGCGGGACTCTGGGGTTCGAAATGACCG
ACCAAGCGACGCCCAACCTGCCATCACGAGATTTCGATTCCACCGCCGCCTTCTATGAAAGGTTGGGCTT
CGGAATCGTTTTCCGGGACGCCGGCTGGATGATCCTCCAGCGCGGGGATCTCATGCTGGAGTTCTTCGCC
CACCCCAACTTGTTTATTGCAGCTTATAATGGTTACAAATAAAGCAATAGCATCACAAATTTCACAAATA
AAGCATTTTTTTCACTGCATTCTAGTTGTGGTTTGTCCAAACTCATCAATGTATCTTATCATGTCTGTAT
ACCGTCGACCTCTAGCTAGAGCTTGGCGTAATCATGGTCATAGCTGTTTCCTGTGTGAAATTGTTATCCG
CTCACAATTCCACACAACATACGAGCCGGAAGCATAAAGTGTAAAGCCTGGGGTGCCTAATGAGTGAGCT
AACTCACATTAATTGCGTTGCGCTCACTGCCCGCTTTCCAGTCGGGAAACCTGTCGTGCCAGCTGCATTA
ATGAATCGGCCAACGCGCGGGGAGAGGCGGTTTGCGTATTGGGCGCTCTTCCGCTTCCTCGCTCACTGAC
TCGCTGCGCTCGGTCGTTCGGCTGCGGCGAGCGGTATCAGCTCACTCAAAGGCGGTAATACGGTTATCCA
CAGAATCAGGGGATAACGCAGGAAAGAACATGTGAGCAAAAGGCCAGCAAAAGGCCAGGAACCGTAAAAA
GGCCGCGTTGCTGGCGTTTTTCCATAGGCTCCGCCCCCCTGACGAGCATCACAAAAATCGACGCTCAAGT
CAGAGGTGGCGAAACCCGACAGGACTATAAAGATACCAGGCGTTTCCCCCTGGAAGCTCCCTCGTGCGCT
CTCCTGTTCCGACCCTGCCGCTTACCGGATACCTGTCCGCCTTTCTCCCTTCGGGAAGCGTGGCGCTTTC
TCATAGCTCACGCTGTAGGTATCTCAGTTCGGTGTAGGTCGTTCGCTCCAAGCTGGGCTGTGTGCACGAA
CCCCCCGTTCAGCCCGACCGCTGCGCCTTATCCGGTAACTATCGTCTTGAGTCCAACCCGGTAAGACACG
ACTTATCGCCACTGGCAGCAGCCACTGGTAACAGGATTAGCAGAGCGAGGTATGTAGGCGGTGCTACAGA
GTTCTTGAAGTGGTGGCCTAACTACGGCTACACTAGAAGAACAGTATTTGGTATCTGCGCTCTGCTGAAG
CCAGTTACCTTCGGAAAAAGAGTTGGTAGCTCTTGATCCGGCAAACAAACCACCGCTGGTAGCGGTGGTT
TTTTTGTTTGCAAGCAGCAGATTACGCGCAGAAAAAAAGGATCTCAAGAAGATCCTTTGATCTTTTCTAC
GGGGTCTGACGCTCAGTGGAACGAAAACTCACGTTAAGGGATTTTGGTCATGAGATTATCAAAAAGGATC
TTCACCTAGATCCTTTTAAATTAAAAATGAAGTTTTAAATCAATCTAAAGTATATATGAGTAAACTTGGT
CTGACAGTTACCAATGCTTAATCAGTGAGGCACCTATCTCAGCGATCTGTCTATTTCGTTCATCCATAGT
TGCCTGACTCCCCGTCGTGTAGATAACTACGATACGGGAGGGCTTACCATCTGGCCCCAGTGCTGCAATG
ATACCGCGAGACCCACGCTCACCGGCTCCAGATTTATCAGCAATAAACCAGCCAGCCGGAAGGGCCGAGC
GCAGAAGTGGTCCTGCAACTTTATCCGCCTCCATCCAGTCTATTAATTGTTGCCGGGAAGCTAGAGTAAG
TAGTTCGCCAGTTAATAGTTTGCGCAACGTTGTTGCCATTGCTACAGGCATCGTGGTGTCACGCTCGTCG
TTTGGTATGGCTTCATTCAGCTCCGGTTCCCAACGATCAAGGCGAGTTACATGATCCCCCATGTTGTGCA
AAAAAGCGGTTAGCTCCTTCGGTCCTCCGATCGTTGTCAGAAGTAAGTTGGCCGCAGTGTTATCACTCAT
GGTTATGGCAGCACTGCATAATTCTCTTACTGTCATGCCATCCGTAAGATGCTTTTCTGTGACTGGTGAG
TACTCAACCAAGTCATTCTGAGAATAGTGTATGCGGCGACCGAGTTGCTCTTGCCCGGCGTCAATACGGG
ATAATACCGCGCCACATAGCAGAACTTTAAAAGTGCTCATCATTGGAAAACGTTCTTCGGGGCGAAAACT
CTCAAGGATCTTACCGCTGTTGAGATCCAGTTCGATGTAACCCACTCGTGCACCCAACTGATCTTCAGCA
TCTTTTACTTTCACCAGCGTTTCTGGGTGAGCAAAAACAGGAAGGCAAAATGCCGCAAAAAAGGGAATAA
GGGCGACACGGAAATGTTGAATACTCATACTCTTCCTTTTTCAATATTATTGAAGCATTTATCAGGGTTA
TTGTCTCATGAGCGGATACATATTTGAATGTATTTAGAAAAATAAACAAATAGGGGTTCCGCGCACATTT
CC
Features (pLannotate 1.2.2; 19 found; start..end, strand, type, name):
    138..441     +  enhancer       CMV enhancer: human cytomegalovirus immediate early enhancer
    442..645     +  promoter       CMV promoter: human cytomegalovirus (CMV) immediate early promoter
    641..674     +  LTR            5' LTR (truncated) (fragment): truncated 5' long terminal repeat (LTR) from HIV-1
    690..708     +  promoter       T7 promoter: promoter for bacteriophage T7 RNA polymerase
    761..1273    +  CDS            Nluc: NanoLuc® luciferase human codon-optimized
   1334..1558    +  polyA_signal   bGH poly(A) signal: bovine growth hormone polyadenylation signal
   1562..1583    +  promoter       SV40 promoter (fragment): SV40 enhancer and early promoter
   1604..2032    +  rep_origin     f1 ori (sequence partly withheld): f1 bacteriophage origin of replication; arrow indicates direction of (+) strand synthesis
   2046..2375    +  promoter       SV40 promoter: SV40 enhancer and early promoter
   2442..3233    +  CDS            neo: KKA2_KLEPN - Also known as kan, nptII. Experimental evidence at protein level: Swiss-Prot protein existence level 1. Resistance to kanamycin, neomycin, paromomycin, ribostamycin, butirosin and gentamicin B. From Klebsiella pneumoniae.
   3257..3415    +  CDS            ble (fragment): BLE_KLEPN - Experimental evidence at protein level: Swiss-Prot protein existence level 1. Binding protein with a strong affinity to the bleomycin family of antibiotics. Binds to CL990; an antimitotic-antibiotic compound. From Klebsiella pneumoniae.
   3410..3531    +  polyA_signal   SV40 poly(A) signal: SV40 polyadenylation signal
   3604..3620    -  protein_bind   lac operator: The lac repressor binds to the lac operator to inhibit transcription in E. coli. This inhibition can be relieved by adding lactose or isopropyl-β-D-thiogalactopyranoside (IPTG). lac repressor encoded by lacI
   3628..3658    -  promoter       lac promoter: promoter for the E. coli lac operon
   3673..3694    -  protein_bind   CAP binding site: CAP binding activates transcription in the presence of cAMP. E. coli catabolite activator protein
   3707..3799    -  CDS            lacI (fragment): lac repressor; lacI; The lac repressor binds to the lac operator to inhibit transcription in E. coli. This inhibition can be relieved by adding lactose or isopropyl-β-D-thiogalactopyranoside (IPTG).
   3982..4570    -  rep_origin     ori: high-copy-number ColE1/pMB1/pBR322/pUC origin of replication
   4741..5601    -  CDS            AmpR: β-lactamase; bla; confers resistance to ampicillin, carbenicillin, and related antibiotics
   5602..5706    -  promoter       AmpR promoter: bla
