[The description below was written by a language model from this plasmid's Addgene catalogue record and pLannotate feature annotations shown in this document.]
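Description:
pTS1011-Tier1-PhCMV-Nluc is a mammalian expression plasmid built on pMM1, a pcDNA3.1-derived backbone, and belongs to the VAMSyB modular plasmid architecture for mammalian synthetic biology, where it is designated a Tier-1 vector. The sequenced record is 5,715 nt. In bacteria it replicates from a high-copy ColE1/pUC-type origin and is selected with ampicillin through the β-lactamase gene and its native promoter. An f1 origin is also present, which in principle allows single-stranded DNA production. For mammalian cells, an SV40 enhancer/early promoter drives the neo (nptII) gene, terminated by an SV40 polyadenylation signal, giving G418 selection of stable transfectants.

The payload is a single expression unit, summarised in the record as PhCMV-NLuc-pA. The human cytomegalovirus immediate early enhancer and promoter drive a human codon-optimised NanoLuc luciferase coding sequence, and the transcript is terminated by the bovine growth hormone polyadenylation signal. A T7 promoter lies between the CMV promoter and the coding sequence, as is typical of pcDNA3.1-type vectors, and could support in vitro transcription. The automated annotation also reports several short fragments: a truncated HIV-1 5' LTR piece just downstream of the CMV promoter, a partial SV40 promoter after the bGH signal, a ble fragment after neo, and lac promoter/operator, CAP site and lacI remnants. These appear to be backbone leftovers or similarity matches rather than functional modules.

The record states no purpose beyond encoding constitutive PhCMV-driven NanoLuc. Such a construct would typically serve as a bright, small luminescent reporter or constitutive expression control in transfected mammalian cells. The exact cloning sites used for the insert are not recorded.
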