Addgene plasmid #169545: pTS1011-Tier1-PhCMV-Nluc
Purpose: Tier-1 vector encoding PhCMV-driven NLuc (PhCMV-NLuc-pA).
Depositing lab: Martin Fussenegger. Depositing organization: ETH Zurich (Swiss Federal Institute of Technology). Publication: A versatile plasmid architecture for mammalian synthetic biology (VAMSyB). Haellman V, Strittmatter T, Bertschi A, Stucheli P, Fussenegger M. Metab Eng. 2021 Jul;66:41-50. doi: 10.1016/j.ymben.2021.04.003. Epub 2021 Apr 18. PubMed 33857582.
Backbone
  Vector backbone: pMM1 (pcDNA3.1-based)
  Backbone size w/o insert (bp): 4435
  Vector type: Mammalian Expression
  Selectable markers: Neomycin (select with G418)
Growth in bacteria
  Bacterial resistance: Ampicillin, 100 μg/mL
  Growth temperature: 37°C
  Growth strain: DH5alpha
  Copy number: High Copy
Gene/Insert
  Gene/Insert name: PCMV-driven NanoLuc Luciferase (alt name: PCMV-NLuc)
  Species: Synthetic
  Promoter: PhCMV
  Cloning method: Restriction Enzyme; 5′ cloning site Unknown (unknown if destroyed)
  Sequencing primers: 5′ AmpStart; 3′ BGH-rev
Terms and licenses: Academic/Nonprofit Terms; Industry Terms: Not Available to Industry
How to cite: pTS1011-Tier1-PhCMV-Nluc was a gift from Martin Fussenegger (Addgene plasmid # 169545 ; http://n2t.net/addgene:169545 ; RRID:Addgene_169545)
